>Addgene plasmid #89990 | pPtGG-1 | depositor full sequence | sequence record 174621 | pPtGG-1 sequence 3742 bps
GGATCCTCTACGCCGGACGCATCGTGGCCGGCATCACCGGCGCCACAGGTGCGGTTGCTGGCGCCTATAT
CGCCGACATCACCGATGGGGAAGATCGGGCTCGCCACTTCGGGCTCATGAGCGCTTGTTTCGGCGTGGGT
ATGGTGGCAGGCCCCGTGGCCGGGGGACTGTTGGGCGCCATCTCCTTGCATGCACCATTCCTTGCGGCGG
CGGTGCTCAACGGCCTCAACCTACTACTGGGCTGCTTCCTAATGCAGGAGTCGCATAAGGGAGAGCGTCG
ACCGATGCCCTTGAGAGCCTTCAACCCAGTCAGCTCCTTCCGGTGGGCGCGGGGCATGACTATCGTCGCC
GCACTTATGACTGTCTTCTTTATCATGCAACTCGTAGGACAGGTGCCGGCAGCGCTCTGGGTCATTTTCG
GCGAGGACCGCTTTCGCTGGAGCGCGACGATGATCGGCCTGTCGCTTGCGGTATTCGGAATCTTGCACGC
CCTCGCTCAAGCCTTCGTCACTGGTCCCGCCACCAAACGTTTCGGCGAGAAGCAGGCCATTATCGCCGGC
ATGGCGGCCGACGCGCTGGGCTACGTCTTGCTGGCGTTCGCGACGCGAGGCTGGATGGCCTTCCCCATTA
TGATTCTTCTCGCTTCCGGCGGCATCGGGATGCCCGCGTTGCAGGCCATGCTGTCCAGGCAGGTAGATGA
CGACCATCAGGGACAGCTTCAAGGATCGCTCGCGGCTCTTACCAGCCTAACTTCGATCATTGGACCGCTG
ATCGTCACGGCGATTTATGCCGCCTCGGCGAGCACATGGAACGGGTTGGCATGGATTGTAGGCGCCGCCC
TATACCTTGTCTGCCTCCCCGCGTTGCGTCGCGGTGCATGGAGCCGGGCCACCTCGACCTGAATGGAAGC
CGGCGGCACCTCGCTAACGGATTCACCACTCCAAGAATTGGAGCCAATCAATTCTTGCGGAGAACTGTGA
ATGCGCAAACCAACCCTTGGCAGAACATATCCATCGCGTCCGCCATCTCCAGCAGCCGCACGCGGCGCAT
CTCGGGCAGCGTTGGGTCCTGGCCACGGGTGCGCATGATCGTGCTCCTGTCGTTGAGGACCCGGCTAGGC
TGGCGGGGTTGCCTTACTGGTTAGCAGAATGAATCACCGATACGCGAGCGAACGTGAAGCGACTGCTGCT
GCAAAACGTCTGCGACCTGAGCAACAACATGAATGGTCTTCGGTTTCCGTGTTTCGTAAAGTCTGGAAAC
GCGGAAGTCAGCGCCCTGCACCATTATGTTCCGGATCTGCATCGCAGGATGCTGCTGGCTACCCTGTGGA
ACACCTACATCTGTATTAACGAAGCGCTGGCATTGACCCTGAGTGATTTTTCTCTGGTCCCGCCGCATCC
ATACCGCCAGTTGTTTACCCTCACAACGTTCCAGTAACCGGGCATGTTCATCATCAGTAACCCGTATCGT
GAGCATCCTCTCTCGTTTCATCGGTATCATTACCCCCATGAACAGAAATCCCCCTTACACGGAGGCATCA
GTGACCAAACAGGAAAAAACCGCCCTTAACATGGCCCGCTTTATCAGAAGCCAGACATTAACGCTTCTGG
AGAAACTCAACGAGCTGGACGCGGATGAACAGGCAGACATCTGTGAATCGCTTCACGACCACGCTGATGA
GCTTTACCGCAGCTGCCTCGCGCGTTTCGGTGATGACGGTGAAAACCTCTGACACATGCAGCTCCCGGAG
ACGGTCACAGCTTGTCTGTAAGCGGATGCCGGGAGCAGACAAGCCCGTCAGGGCGCGTCAGCGGGTGTTG
GCGGGTGTCGGGGCGCAGCCATGACCCAGTCACGTAGCGATAGCGGAGTGTATACTGGCTTAACTATGCG
GCATCAGAGCAGATTGTACTGAGAGTGCACCATATGCGGTGTGAAATACCGCACAGATGCGTAAGGAGAA
AATACCGCATCAGGCGCTCTTCCGCTTCCTCGCTCACTGACTCGCTGCGCTCGGTCGTTCGGCTGCGGCG
AGCGGTATCAGCTCACTCAAAGGCGGTAATACGGTTATCCACAGAATCAGGGGATAACGCAGGAAAGAAC
ATGTGAGCAAAAGGCCAGCAAAAGGCCAGGAACCGTAAAAAGGCCGCGTTGCTGGCGTTTTTCCATAGGC
TCCGCCCCCCTGACGAGCATCACAAAAATCGACGCTCAAGTCAGAGGTGGCGAAACCCGACAGGACTATA
AAGATACCAGGCGTTTCCCCCTGGAAGCTCCCTCGTGCGCTCTCCTGTTCCGACCCTGCCGCTTACCGGA
TACCTGTCCGCCTTTCTCCCTTCGGGAAGCGTGGCGCTTTCTCATAGCTCACGCTGTAGGTATCTCAGTT
CGGTGTAGGTCGTTCGCTCCAAGCTGGGCTGTGTGCACGAACCCCCCGTTCAGCCCGACCGCTGCGCCTT
ATCCGGTAACTATCGTCTTGAGTCCAACCCGGTAAGACACGACTTATCGCCACTGGCAGCAGCCACTGGT
AACAGGATTAGCAGAGCGAGGTATGTAGGCGGTGCTACAGAGTTCTTGAAGTGGTGGCCTAACTACGGCT
ACACTAGAAGGACAGTATTTGGTATCTGCGCTCTGCTGAAGCCAGTTACCTTCGGAAAAAGAGTTGGTAG
CTCTTGATCCGGCAAACAAACCACCGCTGGTAGCGGTGGTTTTTTTGTTTGCAAGCAGCAGATTACGCGC
AGAAAAAAAGGATCTCAAGAAGATCCTTTGATCTTTTCTACGGGGTCTGACGCTCAGTGGAACGAAAACT
CACGTTAAGGCGCAACGTTGTTGCCATTGTCCCAGTCACGACGTTGTAAAACGACGGCCAGTCTTAAGCT
CGGGCCCCAAATAATGATTTTATTTTGACTGATAGTGACCTGTTCGTTGCAACAAATTGATGAGCAATGC
TTTTTTATAATGCCAACTTTGTACAAAAAAGCAGGCTCCGCGGCCGCCCCCTTCACCTGGGAATTCGTTA
ACAGATCTGAGACCGCGGCTCGAGACTAGTGCCTAGGTGAGTTTCTATTCGCAGTCGGCTGATCTGTGTG
AAATAGGGATAACAGGGTAATTCTTAATGAAGGGTCCAATTACCAATTTGAAACTCAGCTAGCTCTAGAA
TATCAATTGGGATCCGGTCTCATCGACAAAGGGTGGGCGCGCCGACCCAGCTTTCTTGTACAAAGTTGGC
ATTATAAGAAAGCATTGCTTATCAATTTGTTGCAACGAACAGGTCACTATCAGTCAAAATAAAATCATTA
TTTGCCATCCAGCTGATATCCCCTATAGTGAAGGGTCAGTGCTGCAACATTATCACGAGGCCCTTTCGTC
TTCAAGAATTCTCATGTTTGACAGCTTATCATCGATAAGCTTTAATGCGGTAGTTTATCACAGTTAAATT
GCTAACGCAGTCAGGCACCGTGTATGAAATCTAACAATGCGCTCATCGTCATCCTCGGCACCGTCACCCT
GGATGCTGTAGGCATAGGCTTGGTTATGCCGGTACTGCCGGGCCTCTTGCGGGATATCGTCCATTCCGAC
AGCATCGCCAGTCACTATGGCGTGCTGCTAGCGCTATATGCGTTGATGCAATTTCTATGCGCACCCGTTC
TCGGAGCACTGTCCGACCGCTTTGGCCGCCGCCCAGTCCTGCTCGCTTCGCTACTTGGAGCCACTATCGA
CTACGCGATCATGGCGACCACACCCGTCCTGT
Features (pLannotate 1.2.2; 9 found; start..end, strand, type, name):
   1144..1524    -  CDS            YPB1_ECOLX: Protein predicted: Swiss-Prot protein existence level 4. From Escherichia coli.
   1541..1732    +  CDS            rop: Rop protein, which maintains plasmids at low copy number; rop
   1834..1974    +  misc_feature   bom: basis of mobility region from pBR322
   2160..2748    -  rep_origin     ori: high-copy-number ColE1/pMB1/pBR322/pUC origin of replication
   2830..2862    -  CDS            lacZα (fragment): LacZα fragment of β-galactosidase; lacZ fragment
   2878..2977    +  protein_bind   attL1: mutant version of attL; recombination site for the Gateway® LR reaction LR Clonase™
   3195..3294    -  protein_bind   attL2: mutant version of attL; recombination site for the Gateway® LR reaction LR Clonase™
   3378..3406    +  promoter       tet promoter: E. coli promoter for tetracycline efflux protein gene
   3454..902     +  CDS            TcR (across the origin): tetracycline efflux protein; tet; confers resistance to tetracycline
