[The description below was written by a language model from this plasmid's Addgene catalogue record and pLannotate feature annotations shown in this document.]
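Description:
pPtGG-1 is an empty bacterial entry vector built on pBR322, intended as a starting point for assembling fragments that will later be transferred into destination vectors by Gateway recombination. The catalogue lists it both as a Gateway entry vector and as a Golden Gate entry vector, which suggests that inserts are assembled by Golden Gate cloning into the region between the Gateway sites. The annotated features do not show type IIS restriction sites, however, so the exact cloning arrangement cannot be confirmed from the record. The plasmid is 3,742 bp and was constructed by Gibson assembly.

The ampicillin resistance gene of pBR322 has been deleted, leaving tetracycline resistance as the only selectable marker. It is encoded by the TcR efflux protein gene, which is driven by its native tet promoter and spans the numbering origin of the circular sequence. Replication relies on the pMB1/ColE1-type origin. The pBR322 rop gene is retained and keeps copy number low, consistent with the low-copy designation in the record. The bom (basis of mobility) region is also present, along with a predicted E. coli open reading frame carried over from pBR322.

The functional cloning module consists of attL1 and attL2 sites in opposing orientation, about 200 bp apart, with a short lacZα fragment just upstream of attL1. Any sequence placed between the attL sites can be moved by an LR Clonase reaction into an attR-containing destination vector. No insert, promoter or reporter is recorded between the sites. The associated publication concerns episomal tools for RNAi in the diatom Phaeodactylum tricornutum, so the vector was probably used to build cassettes destined for diatom episomes.
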