Addgene plasmid #89990: pPtGG-1
Purpose: (Empty Backbone) pBR322-based entry vector for Gateway cloning
Depositing lab: Philip Weyman. Depositing organization: J. Craig Venter Institute (JCVI). Publication: Episomal tools for RNAi in the diatom Phaeodactylum tricornutum. Bielinski VA, Bolt TM, Dupont CL, Weyman PD. PeerJ Preprints. 2017 5:e2907v1 10.7287/peerj.preprints.2907v1.
Backbone
  Vector backbone: pBR322
  Backbone size (bp): 3742
  Modifications to backbone: Deletion of AmpR
  Vector type: Golden gate entry vector
Growth in bacteria
  Bacterial resistance: Tetracycline, 10 μg/mL
  Growth temperature: 37°C
  Growth strain: DH5alpha
  Copy number: Low Copy
Gene/Insert
  Cloning method: Gibson Cloning
Terms and licenses: Academic/Nonprofit Terms; Industry Terms: Not Available to Industry
How to cite: pPtGG-1 was a gift from Philip Weyman (Addgene plasmid # 89990 ; http://n2t.net/addgene:89990 ; RRID:Addgene_89990)
